Addgene plasmid #15738: pCMV-FLAG LAP2
Depositing lab: Joan Massague. Depositing organization: Memorial Sloan-Kettering Cancer Center. Publication: C/EBPbeta at the core of the TGFbeta cytostatic response and its evasion in metastatic breast cancer cells. Gomis RR, Alarcon C, Nadal C, Van Poznak C, Massague J. Cancer Cell. 2006 Sep . 10(3):203-14. 10.1016/j.ccr.2006.07.019 PubMed 16959612.
Backbone
  Vector backbone: pCMV5 with FLAG epitope
  Backbone size w/o insert (bp): 4600
  Vector type: Mammalian Expression
Growth in bacteria
  Bacterial resistance: Ampicillin, 100 μg/mL
  Growth temperature: 37°C
  Growth strain: DH5alpha
  Copy number: High Copy
Gene/Insert
  Gene/Insert name: LAP2 (alt name: C/EBP beta isoform)
  Species: H. sapiens (human)
  Insert size (bp): 1100
  Entrez Gene: CEBPB (a.k.a. C/EBP-beta, IL6DBP, NF-IL6, TCF5)
  Tag / fusion protein: FLAG (N terminal on backbone)
  Cloning method: Restriction Enzyme; 5′ cloning site EcoRI (not destroyed); 3′ cloning site KpnI (not destroyed)
  Sequencing primers: 5′ CMV-F; 3′ hGH-pA-R
Terms and licenses: Academic/Nonprofit Terms; Industry Terms: Not Available to Industry
How to cite: pCMV-FLAG LAP2 was a gift from Joan Massague (Addgene plasmid # 15738 ; http://n2t.net/addgene:15738 ; RRID:Addgene_15738)
