[The description below was written by a language model from this plasmid's Addgene catalogue record and pLannotate feature annotations shown in this document.]
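Description:
pCMV-FLAG LAP2 is a mammalian expression plasmid built on a pCMV5 backbone modified to carry a FLAG epitope. It expresses the LAP2 isoform of human C/EBPβ (CEBPB, also known as NF-IL6 or TCF5). The sequenced plasmid is about 5.6 kb, consistent with a roughly 4.6 kb backbone plus a 1.1 kb insert. It is maintained in E. coli at high copy through a ColE1/pUC-type origin and selected with ampicillin via the β-lactamase gene. An f1 origin is also present, as are remnants of lac regulatory sequences, lacZα and lacI fragments, and a T7 promoter. These are backbone leftovers rather than functional parts of the expression unit.

The expression cassette consists of the human cytomegalovirus immediate-early enhancer and promoter, a short FLAG tag, and then the CEBPB coding region cloned between EcoRI and KpnI sites that remain intact. This arrangement yields an N-terminally FLAG-tagged protein. The annotated CEBPB segment covers only part of the full-length reference protein, which fits LAP2 being a shorter isoform than the longest C/EBPβ form. Transcripts are terminated and polyadenylated by the human growth hormone poly(A) signal downstream of residual polylinker sequence. An SV40 enhancer/early promoter fragment with the SV40 origin follows. This origin allows episomal amplification in cells expressing large T antigen, such as COS cells. No mammalian selection marker is annotated, so the plasmid is suited to transient transfection.

The associated publication concerns C/EBPβ in the TGFβ cytostatic response and its evasion in metastatic breast cancer cells. The construct is therefore suited to overexpressing this isoform and to detecting or immunoprecipitating it through the FLAG epitope.
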