Features (pLannotate 1.2.2; 19 found; start..end, strand, type, name):
     59..438     +  enhancer       CMV enhancer: human cytomegalovirus immediate early enhancer
    440..639     +  promoter       CMV promoter: human cytomegalovirus (CMV) immediate early promoter
    680..700     +  CDS            FLAG (fragment): FLAG® epitope tag, followed by an enterokinase cleavage site
    707..1675    +  CDS            CEBPB (fragment): CEBPB_HUMAN - Also known as TCF5. Experimental evidence at protein level: Swiss-Prot protein existence level 1. [Isoform 3]: Acts as a dominant negative through heterodimerization with isoform 2 (PubMed:11741938). Promotes osteoblast differentiation and osteoclastogenesis (By similarity). From Homo sapiens (Human).
   1699..1735    -  misc_feature   MCS (fragment): pUC18/19 multiple cloning site
   1736..2358    +  polyA_signal   hGH poly(A) signal: human growth hormone polyadenylation signal
   2400..2471    +  promoter       SV40 promoter (fragment): SV40 enhancer and early promoter
   2472..2543    +  promoter       SV40 promoter (fragment): SV40 enhancer and early promoter
   2547..2681    +  rep_origin     SV40 ori: SV40 origin of replication
   2734..2752    -  promoter       T7 promoter: promoter for bacteriophage T7 RNA polymerase
   2790..2806    -  protein_bind   lac operator: The lac repressor binds to the lac operator to inhibit transcription in E. coli. This inhibition can be relieved by adding lactose or isopropyl-β-D-thiogalactopyranoside (IPTG). lac repressor encoded by lacI
   2814..2844    -  promoter       lac promoter: promoter for the E. coli lac operon
   2859..2880    -  protein_bind   CAP binding site: CAP binding activates transcription in the presence of cAMP. E. coli catabolite activator protein
   2893..2985    -  CDS            lacI (fragment): lac repressor; lacI; The lac repressor binds to the lac operator to inhibit transcription in E. coli. This inhibition can be relieved by adding lactose or isopropyl-β-D-thiogalactopyranoside (IPTG).
   3168..3756    -  rep_origin     ori: high-copy-number ColE1/pMB1/pBR322/pUC origin of replication
   3927..4787    -  CDS            AmpR: β-lactamase; bla; confers resistance to ampicillin, carbenicillin, and related antibiotics
   4788..4892    -  promoter       AmpR promoter: bla
   4919..5347    +  rep_origin     f1 ori (sequence partly withheld): f1 bacteriophage origin of replication; arrow indicates direction of (+) strand synthesis
   5378..5532    -  CDS            lacZα (fragment): LacZα fragment of β-galactosidase; lacZ fragment
>Addgene plasmid #15738 | pCMV-FLAG LAP2 | addgene full sequence | sequence record 204984 | Addgene NGS Result
TATCTATATCATAATATGTACATTTATATTGGCTCATGTCCAATATGACCGCCATGTTGACATTGATTAT
TGACTAGTTATTAATAGTAATCAATTACGGGGTCATTAGTTCATAGCCCATATATGGAGTTCCGCGTTAC
ATAACTTACGGTAAATGGCCCGCCTGGCTGACCGCCCAACGACCCCCGCCCATTGACGTCAATAATGACG
TATGTTCCCATAGTAACGCCAATAGGGACTTTCCATTGACGTCAATGGGTGGAGTATTTACGGTAAACTG
CCCACTTGGCAGTACATCAAGTGTATCATATGCCAAGTCCGCCCCCTATTGACGTCAATGACGGTAAATG
GCCCGCCTGGCATTATGCCCAGTACATGACCTTACGGGACTTTCCTACTTGGCAGTACATCTACGTATTA
GTCATCGCTATTACCATGGTGATGCGGTTTTGGCAGTACACCAATGGGCGTGGATAGCGGTTTGACTCAC
GGGGATTTCCAAGTCTCCACCCCATTGACGTCAATGGGAGTTTGTTTTGGCACCAAAATCAACGGGACTT
TCCAAAATGTCGTAATAACCCCGCCCCGTTGACGCAAATGGGCGGTAGGCGTGTACGGTGGGAGGTCTAT
ATAAGCAGAGCTCGTTTAGTGAACCGTCAGAATTGCAGTGACCATGGACTACAAGGACGACGATGACAAG
GAATTCACCATGGAAGTGGCCAACTTCTACTACGAGGCGGACTGCTTGGCTGCTGCGTACGGCGGCAAGG
CGGCCCCCGCGGCGCCCCCCGCGGCCAGACCCGGGCCGCGCCCCCCCGCCGGCGAGCTGGGCAGCATCGG
CGACCACGAGCGCGCCATCGACTTCAGCCCGTACCTGGAGCCGCTGGGCGCGCCGCAGGCCCCGGCGCCC
GCCACGGCCACGGACACCTTCGAGGCGGCTCCGCCCGCGCCCGCCCCCGCGCCCGCCTCCTCCGGGCAGC
ACCACGACTTCCTCTCCGACCTCTTCTCCGACGACTACGGGGGCAAGAACTGCAAGAAGCCGGCCGAGTA
CGGCTACGTGAGCCTGGGGCGCCTGGGGGCTGCCAAGGGCGCGCTGCACCCCGGCTGCTTCGCGCCCCTG
CACCCACCGCCCCCGCCGCCGCCGCCGCCCGCCGAGCTCAAGGCGGAGCCGGGCTTCGAGCCCGCGGACT
GCAAGCGGAAGGAGGAGGCCGGGGCGCCGGGCGGCGGCGCAGGCATGGCGGCGGGCTTCCCGTACGCGCT
GCGCGCTTACCTCGGCTACCAGGCGGTGCCGAGCGGCAGCAGCGGGAGCCTCTCCACGTCCTCCTCGTCC
AGCCCGCCCGGCACGCCGAGCCCCGCTGACGCCAAGGCGCCCCCGACCGCCTGCTACGCGGGGGCCGCGC
CGGCGCCCTCGCAGGTCAAGAGCAAGGCCAAGAAGACCGTGGACAAGCACAGCGACGAGTACAAGATCCG
GCGCGAGCGCAACAACATCGCCGTGCGCAAGAGCCGCGACAAGGCCAAGATGCGCAACCTGGAGACGCAG
CACAAGGTCCTGGAGCTCACGGCCGAGAACGAGCGGCTGCAGAAGAAGGTGGAGCAGCTGTCGCGCGAGC
TCAGCACCCTGCGGAACTTGTTCAAGCAGCTGCCCGAGCCCCTGCTCGCCTCCTCCGGCCACTGCTAGCG
GGTACCACGCGTATCGATAAGCTTGCATGCCTGCAGGTCGACTCTAGAGGATCCCGGGTGGCATCCCTGT
GACCCCTCCCCAGTGCCTCTCCTGGCCCTGGAAGTTGCCACTCCAGTGCCCACCAGCCTTGTCCTAATAA
AATTAAGTTGCATCATTTTGTCTGACTAGGTGTCCTTCTATAATATTATGGGGTGGAGGGGGGTGGTATG
GAGCAAGGGGCAAGTTGGGAAGACAACCTGTAGGGCCTGCGGGGTCTATTGGGAACCAAGCTGGAGTGCA
GTGGCACAATCTTGGCTCACTGCAATCTCCGCCTCCTGGGTTCAAGCGATTCTCCTGCCTCAGCCTCCCG
AGTTGTTGGGATTCCAGGCATGCATGACCAGGCTCAGCTAATTTTTGTTTTTTTGGTAGAGACGGGGTTT
CACCATATTGGCCAGGCTGGTCTCCAACTCCTAATCTCAGGTGATCTACCCACCTTGGCCTCCCAAATTG
CTGGGATTACAGGCGTGAACCACTGCTCCCTTCCCTGTCCTTCTGATTTTAAAATAACTATACCAGCAGG
AGGACGTCCAGACACAGCATAGGCTACCTGGCCATGCCCAACCGGTGGGACATTTGAGTTGCTTGCTTGG
CACTGTCCTCTCATGCGTTGGGTCCACTCAGTAGATGCCTGTTGAATTGGGTACGCGGCCAGCTTGGCTG
TGGAATGTGTGTCAGTTAGGGTGTGGAAAGTCCCCAGGCTCCCCAGCAGGCAGAAGTATGCAAAGCATGC
ATCTCAATTAGTCAGCAACCAGGTGTGGAAAGTCCCCAGGCTCCCCAGCAGGCAGAAGTATGCAAAGCAT
GCATCTCAATTAGTCAGCAACCATAGTCCCGCCCCTAACTCCGCCCAGTTCCGCCCATTCTCCGCCCCAT
GGCTGACTAATTTTTTTTATTTATGCAGAGGCCGAGGCCGCCTCGGCCTCTGAGCTATTCCAGAAGTAGT
GAGGAGGCTTTTTTGGAGGCCTAGGCTTTTGCAAAAAGCTCCTCGAGGAACTGAAAAACCAGAAAGTTAA
TTCCCTATAGTGAGTCGTATTAAATTCGTAATCATGTCATAGCTGTTTCCTGTGTGAAATTGTTATCCGC
TCACAATTCCACACAACATACGAGCCGGAAGCATAAAGTGTAAAGCCTGGGGTGCCTAATGAGTGAGCTA
ACTCACATTAATTGCGTTGCGCTCACTGCCCGCTTTCCAGTCGGGAAACCTGTCGTGCCAGCTGCATTAA
TGAATCGGCCAACGCGCGGGGAGAGGCGGTTTGCGTATTGGGCGCTCTTCCGCTTCCTCGCTCACTGACT
CGCTGCGCTCGGTCGTTCGGCTGCGGCGAGCGGTATCAGCTCACTCAAAGGCGGTAATACGGTTATCCAC
AGAATCAGGGGATAACGCAGGAAAGAACATGTGAGCAAAAGGCCAGCAAAAGGCCAGGAACCGTAAAAAG
GCCGCGTTGCTGGCGTTTTTCCATAGGCTCCGCCCCCCTGACGAGCATCACAAAAATCGACGCTCAAGTC
AGAGGTGGCGAAACCCGACAGGACTATAAAGATACCAGGCGTTTCCCCCTGGAAGCTCCCTCGTGCGCTC
TCCTGTTCCGACCCTGCCGCTTACCGGATACCTGTCCGCCTTTCTCCCTTCGGGAAGCGTGGCGCTTTCT
CATAGCTCACGCTGTAGGTATCTCAGTTCGGTGTAGGTCGTTCGCTCCAAGCTGGGCTGTGTGCACGAAC
CCCCCGTTCAGCCCGACCGCTGCGCCTTATCCGGTAACTATCGTCTTGAGTCCAACCCGGTAAGACACGA
CTTATCGCCACTGGCAGCAGCCACTGGTAACAGGATTAGCAGAGCGAGGTATGTAGGCGGTGCTACAGAG
TTCTTGAAGTGGTGGCCTAACTACGGCTACACTAGAAGAACAGTATTTGGTATCTGCGCTCTGCTGAAGC
CAGTTACCTTCGGAAAAAGAGTTGGTAGCTCTTGATCCGGCAAACAAACCACCGCTGGTAGCGGTGGTTT
TTTTGTTTGCAAGCAGCAGATTACGCGCAGAAAAAAAGGATCTCAAGAAGATCCTTTGATCTTTTCTACG
GGGTCTGACGCTCAGTGGAACGAAAACTCACGTTAAGGGATTTTGGTCATGAGATTATCAAAAAGGATCT
TCACCTAGATCCTTTTAAATTAAAAATGAAGTTTTAAATCAATCTAAAGTATATATGAGTAAACTTGGTC
TGACAGTTACCAATGCTTAATCAGTGAGGCACCTATCTCAGCGATCTGTCTATTTCGTTCATCCATAGTT
GCCTGACTCCCCGTCGTGTAGATAACTACGATACGGGAGGGCTTACCATCTGGCCCCAGTGCTGCAATGA
TACCGCGAGACCCACGCTCACCGGCTCCAGATTTATCAGCAATAAACCAGCCAGCCGGAAGGGCCGAGCG
CAGAAGTGGTCCTGCAACTTTATCCGCCTCCATCCAGTCTATTAATTGTTGCCGGGAAGCTAGAGTAAGT
AGTTCGCCAGTTAATAGTTTGCGCAACGTTGTTGCCATTGCTACAGGCATCGTGGTGTCACGCTCGTCGT
TTGGTATGGCTTCATTCAGCTCCGGTTCCCAACGATCAAGGCGAGTTACATGATCCCCCATGTTGTGCAA
AAAAGCGGTTAGCTCCTTCGGTCCTCCGATCGTTGTCAGAAGTAAGTTGGCCGCAGTGTTATCACTCATG
GTTATGGCAGCACTGCATAATTCTCTTACTGTCATGCCATCCGTAAGATGCTTTTCTGTGACTGGTGAGT
ACTCAACCAAGTCATTCTGAGAATAGTGTATGCGGCGACCGAGTTGCTCTTGCCCGGCGTCAATACGGGA
TAATACCGCGCCACATAGCAGAACTTTAAAAGTGCTCATCATTGGAAAACGTTCTTCGGGGCGAAAACTC
TCAAGGATCTTACCGCTGTTGAGATCCAGTTCGATGTAACCCACTCGTGCACCCAACTGATCTTCAGCAT
CTTTTACTTTCACCAGCGTTTCTGGGTGAGCAAAAACAGGAAGGCAAAATGCCGCAAAAAAGGGAATAAG
GGCGACACGGAAATGTTGAATACTCATACTCTTCCTTTTTCAATATTATTGAAGCATTTATCAGGGTTAT
TGTCTCATGAGCGGATACATATTTGAATGTATTTAGAAAAATAAACAAATAGGGGTTCCGCGCACATTTC
CCCGAAAAGTGCCACCTG
[124 nt withheld, positions 4919-5042]
C
[91 nt withheld, positions 5044-5134]
A
[49 nt withheld, positions 5136-5184]
CCTTTGACGTTGGAGTCCACGTTCTTT
[37 nt withheld, positions 5212-5248]
ACCCTATCTCGGTCTATTCTTTTGATTTATAAGGGATTTTGCCGATTTCGGCCTATTGGTTAAAAAATGA
GCTGATTTAACAAAAATTTAACGCGAATTTTAACAAAATATTAACGCTTACAATTTCCATTCGCCATTCA
GGCTGCGCAACTGTTGGGAAGGGCGATCGGTGCGGGCCTCTTCGCTATTACGCCAGCTGGCGAAAGGGGG
ATGTGCTGCAAGGCGATTAAGTTGGGTAACGCCAGGGTTTTCCCAGTCACGACGTTGTAAAACGACGGCC
AGTGCCAAGCTGATCTATACATTGAATCAATATTGGCAATTAGCCATATTAGTCATTGGTTATATAGCAT
AAATCAATATTGGCTATTGGCCATTGCATACGTTG
