>Addgene plasmid #15738 | pCMV-FLAG LAP2 | addgene partial sequence | sequence record 140268 | CMV-F 5'-CGCAAATGGGCGGTAGGCGTG-3'
CCGTCAGAATTGCAGTGACCATGGACTACAAGGACGACGATGACAAGGAATTCACCATGGAAGTGGCCAA
CTTCTACTACGAGGCGGACTGCTTGGCTGCTGCGTACGGCGGCAAGGCGGCCCCCGCGGCGCCCCCCGCG
GCCAGACCCGGGCCGCGCCCCCCCGCCGGCGAGCTGGGCAGCATCGGCGACCACGAGCGCGCCATCGACT
TCAGCCCGTACCTGGAGCCGCTGGGCGCGCCGCAGGCCCCGGCGCCCGCCACGGCCACGGACACCTTCGA
GGCGGCTCCGCCCGCGCCCGCCCCCGCGCCCGCCTCCTCCGGGCAGCACCACGACTTCCTCTCCGACCTC
TTCTCCGACGACTACGGGGGCAAGAACTGCAAGAAGCCGGCCGAGTACGGCTACGTGAGCCTGGGGCGCC
TGGGGGCTGCCAAGGGCGCGCTGCACCCCGGCTGCTTCGCGCCCCTGCACCCACCGCCCCCGCCGCCGCC
GCCGCCCGCCGAGCTCAAGGCGGAGCCGGGCTTC
